>Addgene plasmid #27695 | GAK-pmCherryN1 | addgene partial sequence | sequence record 34031 | 27695 with mCherry-R
GTAGGCGGCCTGCCTCGCCCTCGATCTCGAACTCGTGGCCGTTCACGGAGCCCTCCATGTGCACCTTGAA
GCGCATGAACTCCTTGATGATGGCCATGTTATCCTCCTCGCCCTTGCTCACCATGGTGGCGACCGGTGTA
CTACTTCCACTACCAGTTGATCCTGTACCATGTCCGAAGAGGGGCCTCGAGCCCTGGTTTTCAAACTCAG
ACCATGCATCATTCAGCTCCATGAAGATCATCTTGGCATACTGTTCATACGGCTGCCCTGTGGCCTTATC
AGGATGCACTACCAGCACTGCACGGCGGTACTGCTTCTTCACCTGCTCTGGAGTCACCAGGTCAGCCATA
CTCACAGGTGTCCAGCGGCTCTCCCCATCCCACAATACCGTGTGCAGAGTGGACAGCAGTGCACGAATGT
TCCTCTCCTTGCCTTCAATCCAGTCCAAAAGCTTCAATTTGAGTGGGTCTGTATCTCTGGCAAGTTCCTG
TTTCCGCATCTCTGCCATGGTCTTTGGCCCCTTCTTGTCAGACTTAGAGAAGCCTTGATTAGGCAGAAGA
TCTTCAAAATCATTTTCTGAGACCTTTGGCTTTTGGGCAAAGCTGGGCACACGGACGCCCCTCTCTTCTC
GGGCCCCGATCACACTGAAGTGAGACCTTAGCTGTTCAGAGGCTCTGGGGGCTGGCTTGGCCTGGGGGGT
CCATGAGGTTCCAGGGGCTGTGGGACGATTTGCCTGCCAGGGGCTGTTGCTCTTTTGAGTGGGGGCTGGT
GCGCCAACAAAGCCCCCTGCAGGAAGTCCAGCAGGCAGGCCTTGGAGGCTAGAGCTGAGATCACTGAGAT
CAGCAAATGGGTCAAGGTTCTGAGACTTGGTTTGGCTGGGGTTGGGG
