[The description below was written by a language model from this plasmid's Addgene catalogue record.]
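Description:
GAK-pmCherryN1 is a mammalian expression plasmid built on the Clontech pmCherry-N1 backbone (about 4.7 kb without insert), carrying the mouse Gak coding sequence (cyclin G-associated kinase, roughly 3.9 kb) fused in frame to mCherry. The insert was derived from a mouse cDNA clone and placed between the EcoRI and AgeI sites of the multiple cloning site, both of which remain intact. Because this is an N1-type vector, the red fluorescent protein sits at the C terminus of GAK. The record does not explicitly list the promoter, but the use of a CMV forward sequencing primer is consistent with the CMV immediate-early promoter that normally drives expression in this vector family. The plasmid is propagated in E. coli under kanamycin selection, and the same resistance cassette provides neomycin resistance, allowing G418 selection of stably transfected mammalian cells. The copy number is recorded as unknown, and no feature table is supplied, so other backbone elements such as the origins and polyadenylation signals are not documented here.

GAK is known as an auxilin-related cofactor that participates in uncoating clathrin-coated vesicles. The construct was deposited in connection with a study that surveyed the molecular dynamics of clathrin-mediated endocytosis in mammalian cells. It is therefore suited to transfection into cultured cells for live fluorescence imaging of when and where GAK is recruited to endocytic sites, typically alongside spectrally distinct markers of other endocytic components.
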