Addgene plasmid #27695: GAK-pmCherryN1
Depositing lab: Christien Merrifield. Depositing organization: MRC Laboratory of Molecular Biology. Publication: A high precision survey of the molecular dynamics of Mammalian clathrin-mediated endocytosis. Taylor MJ, Perrais D, Merrifield CJ. PLoS Biol. 2011 Mar . 9(3):e1000604. 10.1371/journal.pbio.1000604 PubMed 21445324.
Backbone
  Vector backbone: pmCherry-N1
  Backbone manufacturer: Clontech
  Backbone size w/o insert (bp): 4722
  Vector type: Mammalian Expression
  Selectable markers: Neomycin (select with G418)
Growth in bacteria
  Bacterial resistance: Kanamycin, 50 μg/mL
  Growth temperature: 37°C
  Growth strain: DH5alpha
  Copy number: Unknown
Gene/Insert
  Gene/Insert name: GAK
  Species: M. musculus (mouse)
  Insert size (bp): 3900
  Entrez Gene: Gak (a.k.a. D130045N16Rik)
  Tag / fusion protein: mCherry (C terminal on insert)
  Cloning method: Restriction Enzyme; 5′ cloning site EcoRI (not destroyed); 3′ cloning site AgeI (not destroyed)
  Sequencing primers: 5′ CMV-F; 3′ mCherry-R 5'-TTGGTCACCTTCAGCTTGG
Terms and licenses: Academic/Nonprofit Terms; Industry Terms: Not Available to Industry
Depositor comments: Cloned from IMAGE clone: 5705695 (MGC:86144).
How to cite: GAK-pmCherryN1 was a gift from Christien Merrifield (Addgene plasmid # 27695 ; http://n2t.net/addgene:27695 ; RRID:Addgene_27695)
